Addgene plasmid #225593: pGEL1022
Purpose: (Empty Backbone) The backbone vector for rice genome editing is based on HkCas12a
Depositing lab: Yong Zhang. Depositing organization: Southwest University (SWU). Publication: PAM-relaxed and temperature-tolerant CRISPR-Mb3Cas12a single transcript unit systems for efficient singular and multiplexed genome editing in rice, maize, and tomato. Liu S, He Y, Fan T, Zhu M, Qi C, Ma Y, Yang M, Yang L, Tang X, Zhou J, Zhong Z, An X, Qi Y, Zhang Y. Plant Biotechnol J. 2024 Oct 10. doi: 10.1111/pbi.14486. PubMed 39387219.
Backbone
  Vector backbone: pTrans210d
  Vector type: CRISPR
Growth in bacteria
  Bacterial resistance: Kanamycin, 50 μg/mL
  Growth temperature: 37°C
  Growth strain: ccdB Survival
  Copy number: Unknown
Terms and licenses: Academic/Nonprofit Terms; Industry Terms: Not Available to Industry
How to cite: pGEL1022 was a gift from Yong Zhang (Addgene plasmid # 225593 ; http://n2t.net/addgene:225593 ; RRID:Addgene_225593)
