[The description below was written by a language model from this plasmid's Addgene catalogue record and pLannotate feature annotations shown in this document.]
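Description:
pGEL1022 is an empty-backbone CRISPR vector for rice genome editing with HkCas12a, built on pTrans210d. At about 19.2 kb, it has the layout of an Agrobacterium T-DNA binary vector. Nopaline-type left and right border repeats delimit the transferred region. Outside the borders, a ColE1/pMB1-type origin with the pBR322 bom site supports replication in E. coli, and the pVS1 oriV, RepA and StaA functions provide replication and stable maintenance in Agrobacterium. Bacterial selection is by kanamycin (aphA-3). Because the plasmid carries an intact ccdB toxin gene, it is propagated in a ccdB-tolerant strain.

Within the T-DNA, an enhanced CaMV 35S promoter drives the hygromycin resistance gene, followed by the CaMV poly(A) signal, for selection of transformed plant cells. On the opposite strand, the maize ubiquitin promoter and the Arabidopsis HSP18.2 terminator bracket a roughly 4 kb stretch that the automated annotation leaves unlabelled. From its position and size this is presumably the HkCas12a coding region, but the feature table does not confirm it. Nearby lie a hammerhead ribozyme fragment and a ccdA-fragment/ccdB cassette. This arrangement fits the single transcript unit design named in the associated publication, where nuclease and crRNA are made from one Pol II transcript and ribozymes release the guide. The ccdB cassette most likely acts as a counter-selectable stuffer that is replaced when a user clones in crRNA spacers, although the record does not describe the cloning sites or method. Short PDK intron, lac and lacZα fragments appear to be backbone remnants. The vector is intended as a starting point for building target-specific rice editing constructs.
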