Features (pLannotate 1.2.2; 26 found; start..end, strand, type, name):
    479..544     +  intron         PDK intron (fragment): pdk; modified pyruvate orthophosphate dikinase intron from Flaveria trinervia 3.0
    635..793     +  CDS            ccdA (fragment): CCDA_ECO57 - Also known as H, letA. Experimental evidence at protein level: Swiss-Prot protein existence level 1. Antitoxin component of a type II toxin-antitoxin (TA) system which inhibits the post-segregational killing (PSK) of plasmid-free cells, also referred to as a plasmid addiction system. Binds to and blocks the activity of CcdB; will also remove bound CcdB protein from the CcdB-GyrA complex by forming a CcdA-CcdB complex, a process termed rejuvenation. Functions as a transcriptional corepressor for the ccdAB operon, repression also requires CcdB (By similarity). From Escherichia coli
    798..1100    +  CDS            ccdB: CCDB_ECOLI - Also known as G, letB, letD. Experimental evidence at protein level: Swiss-Prot protein existence level 1. Toxic component of a type II toxin-antitoxin (TA) system, functioning in plasmid maintainence. Responsible for the post- segregational killing (PSK) of plasmid-free cells, also referred to as a plasmid addiction system. Half-life of over 2 hours. Cell killing by CcdB is accompanied by filamentation, defects in chromosome and plasmid segregation, defects in cell division, formation of anucleate cells, decreased DNA synthesis and plasmid loss. Interferes with the activity of DN
   1144..1167    -  misc_RNA       sTRSV HHRz (fragment): hammerhead ribozyme from the tobacco ringspot virus satellite RNA (Khvorova et al., 2003)
   2731..2979    -  terminator     HSP terminator: efficient transcription terminator from the Arabidopsis thaliana heat shock protein 18.2 gene (Nagaya et al., 2010)
   7036..9026    -  promoter       Ubi promoter: maize polyubiquitin gene promoter
   9034..9059    -  misc_feature   MCS (fragment): pUC18/19 multiple cloning site
   9090..9112    -  protein_bind   lac operator (fragment): The lac repressor binds to the lac operator to inhibit transcription in E. coli. This inhibition can be relieved by adding lactose or isopropyl-β-D-thiogalactopyranoside (IPTG). lac repressor encoded by lacI
   9116..9146    -  promoter       lac promoter: promoter for the E. coli lac operon
   9161..9182    -  protein_bind   CAP binding site: CAP binding activates transcription in the presence of cAMP. E. coli catabolite activator protein
   9195..9283    -  CDS            lacI (fragment): lac repressor; lacI; The lac repressor binds to the lac operator to inhibit transcription in E. coli. This inhibition can be relieved by adding lactose or isopropyl-β-D-thiogalactopyranoside (IPTG).
   9373..10049   +  promoter       CaMV 35S promoter (enhanced): cauliflower mosaic virus 35S promoter with a duplicated enhancer region
  10116..11141   +  CDS            HygR: aminoglycoside phosphotransferase from E. coli; aph(4)-Ia; confers resistance to hygromycin
  11182..11356   +  polyA_signal   CaMV poly(A) signal: cauliflower mosaic virus polyadenylation signal
  11434..11458   -  misc_feature   LB T-DNA repeat: left border repeat from nopaline C58 T-DNA
  11883..12677   +  CDS            KanR: aminoglycoside phosphotransferase; aphA-3; confers resistance to kanamycin
  12776..12845   -  ncRNA          RNA-OUT: Accession: RF00240 - RNA-OUT
  14102..14690   +  rep_origin     ori: high-copy-number ColE1/pMB1/pBR322/pUC origin of replication
  14876..15016   -  misc_feature   bom: basis of mobility region from pBR322
  15118..15157   -  CDS            rop (fragment): Rop protein, which maintains plasmids at low copy number; rop
  15360..15554   -  rep_origin     pVS1 oriV: origin of replication for the Pseudomonas plasmid pVS1 (Heeb et al., 2000)
  15620..16693   -  CDS            pVS1 RepA: replication protein from the Pseudomonas plasmid pVS1 (Heeb et al., 2000)
  17122..17751   -  CDS            pVS1 StaA: stability protein from the Pseudomonas plasmid pVS1 (Heeb et al., 2000)
  18311..18712   -  CDS            Y4CG_SINFN (fragment): Protein inferred from homology: Swiss-Prot protein existence level 3. From Sinorhizobium fredii (strain NBRC 101917 / NGR234).
  19052..19076   -  misc_feature   RB T-DNA repeat: right border repeat from nopaline C58 T-DNA
  19142..49      -  CDS            lacZα (fragment) (across the origin): LacZα fragment of β-galactosidase; lacZ fragment
>Addgene plasmid #225593 | pGEL1022 | addgene full sequence | sequence record 456266 | Addgene NGS Result
GTAACGCCAGGGTTTTCCCAGTCACGACGTTGTAAAACGACGGCCAGTGCCACACTGAGCTCGATATCGG
CGCGCCCCGGGAGCTCGCAAAACACACCTAGACTAGATTTGTTTTGCTAACCCAATTGATATTAATTATA
TATGATTAATATTTATATGTATATGGAATTGGTTAATAAAATGCATCTGGTTCATCAAAGAATTATAAAG
ACACGTGACATTCATTTAGGATAAGAAATATGGATGATCTCTTTCTCTTATTCAGATAATTAGTAATTAC
ACATAACACACAACTTTGATGCCCACATTATAGTGATTAGCATGTCACTATGTGTGCATCCTTTTATTTC
ATACATTAATTAACTTGGCCAATCCAGAAGATGGACAAGTCTAGGACTCGAGTGTCCCATTCGCCATGCC
GAAGCATGTTGCCCAGCCGGCGCCAGCGAGGAGGCTGGGACCATGCCGGCCTGAGACCAAGCCAGATAAC
AGTATGCGTATTTGCGCGCTGATTTTTGCGGTATAAGAATATATACTGATATGTATACCCGAAGTATGTC
AAAAAGAGGTATGCTATGAAGCAGCGTATTACAGTGACAGTTGACAGCGACAGCTATCAGTTGCTCAAGG
CATATATGATGTCAATATCTCCGGTCTGGTAAGCACAACCATGCAGAATGAAGCCCGTCGTCTGCGTGCC
GAACGCTGGAAAGCGGAAAATCAGGAAGGGATGGCTGAGGTCGCCCGGTTTATTGAAATGAACGGCTCTT
TTGCTGACGAGAACAGGGGCTGGTGAAATGCAGTTTAAGGTTTACACCTATAAAAGAGAGAGCCGTTATC
GTCTGTTTGTGGATGTACAGAGTGATATTATTGACACGCCCGGGCGACGGATGGTGATCCCCCTGGCCAG
TGCACGTCTGCTGTCAGATAAAGTCTCCCGTGAACTTTACCCGGTGGTGCATATCGGGGATGAAAGCTGG
CGCATGATGACCACCGATATGGCCAGTGTGCCGGTTTCCGTTATCGGGGAAGAAGTGGCTGATCTCAGCC
ACCGCGAAAATGACATCAAAAACGCCATTAACCTGATGTTCTGGGGAATATAAGGTCTCCATCTACAATA
GTAGAAATTAGACGAGCTTACTCGTTTCGTCCTCACGGACTCATCAGTAATTTCCTGCAGGCTGCACACA
CAATTACCGAAGCATGGTCAGCAACTATGAACATGAAATTATAACAATACCAAGCAAGTACAGCAGAAAT
CAGTCAATCAAATTATTCCAATATGTTAGATACACGATCTAAACCACAATAACATCAGTGTACCTATCAA
CACCAACAGTGACCTAACAAAATAGAGAGTCGCACCGTGCTCGAGTTCACAAAAATAATCTGCAGGTCTA
TGAACTACTAGAATTCCATCGGCAAACTGATTCAATAACTACTAGCACTATCCCGAGAGCACATAAGGCA
GGTTAATTAACATAGGCTAGAATTTACAGGTGCAACAGTTGATAAGATAGGCATAAGCAAGTAAAATATC
CTGAAAGCTATGCTATGTAATCACTAATCAACAAGACGCAGCCCTTAGATTAAACATGAACAGAGTAGAA
TCTATGCAACTAGAGGGACTGAATCAAAAACAACCTAAGCAAAATATACCTGAAGCTGCTACTTGGATCA
ACGAGAAAAACAGAGACTAAATCCTACTGATTGAACAGATCGGAACAAATCACAACCCTAGCACAGTTCT
ACTTCTAGATCCGAACCAATAAATACTTGGACCACGAACAGCATCGCTCATAATCACAGATCCAGCATAC
CACGCGAACCCCATCTAACCCTGTTCAAATCTACCACAGATCGCAAAACGGAGACTAACAACAACATCTC
ACAATCACGAACAGGCCGGGAAATCAAATCAAACGCGAGGAACGGAGAGGATCAGAAAATCGCATACCTT
GAGAAGGCGATTCGACGCTTCGCTTCGAGGGGAGATTTTTTTTTCTCTGCGATTTTGGGGATTCGATTGA
TGGAGGAAGAGGCGAGGAGGGGGTGGGGTATTTATAGGTGGGGAGGGGGGGACTCGTGAGTGGGCCCAGG
GGTGCGGTGGGTGGGGCCCAGTGAGAATATAGACAAATAAAGAGAGGGAGAGGCGGTTTGGGGAGTCCGT
CCCCACCACGCAAACGCGAGAAGGAAAGAAAGGAACGGAAAGGGGGCGGGTCCAGACGGCGCCGCGGAGA
TATCGAGGAGGTGGAAAGCTGATGCCGTTTGCTCACGGCGGGGTTGGTGGCCGTTAACACGCAGCGAAGC
GGCGTTACTGCCGTGTACGTTTTGTGACCTTTCGAAAGAGAGCCCCAGCCCAAGAAAGGCTGGCCAGGTT
TTTTTGTACTGTGTACGATTACGACGGAAGAAAACATACTCGTTGTTTTGTATTGGTAGATACTGGGCCG
TAGTAAAATTAGAATCAGTTGTTAATTGGTTATTATATATACCATCTTAAGCTACCAAAATTAATAAAGT
TGTGATGGCTATGGTATATTTTGGTAGTGAATTATATTGATTTGGTATATATTAGAATCAATCCAACCAC
AACACAACCAAAAATACCTGAAGCTCAATATTGATGGTGCTTTTCGACTATCTAGCAAATGTGGTGAATG
GGGCTTTATAATTGAAGCAGCCCAGGATGCACTTTGTGCAGAGACTGATGTGGGCGCGCCGTCCGAGCTC
CTTATCTTTAATCATATTCCATAGTCCATACCATAGCACATACAGTAGTTATATGCTGCAGAAGAGATCC
AACAAAACATTCACAATGGATTATAGAAACATTTGTTTATTCATTATAATGTGATCTTACATTCATTTAA
TATTAGAAAAAGCCACAAATTCATAACACAACAAGCCAAGAAAAAAACACAAACTTAAGCACACAAGCTT
TTTATTTGACACACCAAATATTTCATCTTCATCTTCATATACTCGAGTACGCGTTCACTTCTTTTTCTTA
GCCTGTCCGGCCTTTTTGGTGGCAGCAGGACGCTTGGAAATGATGAAATTAATCCAATCCTCGTTCTTGA
TCTTGAGGTCGACCTTGGACTCATTAGAGTTCACAATCCTATCCTTGAGCAGGAGGCCCTTCCGCGCGAT
ATTGAACGCGCCGTTGGCGTCGCCGTTATTTGGGAGATTGGTCTTATCAATGTCGATCTCATTTGAGTTG
TAGTAATTGCCGTTATCGTCGGCTGTCGGGCTAATGATGTAATCATTCTCGAAGTCGTAGTTGCGGAGCT
GCACGCTGTACTTGAAGGTATCGAAGAGGGCCTTGAGAATCTTCCTCTTGGCCTTCTCCTCCAGGTTGTC
GATGAGAGGAATGATGTCAATATTCTCGTAATCGATGTTCAGCTCCTTCAGCTTATTGATGAGGAACTCG
GTTGGCTGCACGTAGAAGTACTCCTTCTTCTTGGAGTTGTAGCTAATCCTCTCGCCCCGTGTTGAGATCT
TCCAATCCTTGCTCTTAATGTTATTGAGGATGACCAGATTCGCCTTGGCGAAGTCCTTGTAGTTGAAGAT
GAACTTGAAGTCCTCCTCCTCATTATCGAAGTAGATGTTCTTGAACTTCTTGATGAACTCCTCGTACTTA
GATGAATTGATGGACTTGAGCCTGAACAGGTTTGTGAAGCCGGTGACAGGGTCAATCACAGAGGTGTACG
CGGCTGGCAGGTAGAACACGATGCCATTCTGGCCCTGCAGCTCCTGGTACGCATCGACCGGGTAGCAGGC
CTGAATAGGATTCAGGATGCCGGATGGCTCCAGGTTCTTCCTCTCGTCGTACTTCTCCTTGAAGGAGAGC
GCAGACAGCTTGTTCATGAGGGCCAGCTCGAACTTCTGGTAGACCTGCCTCTCCACCTTGAACCGGCCGC
GCTTGAAGCCCTGATTGAGGTTCTCCATAATCACGATCGCCTCGTACTTAATGATGAGCCGGGACAGCTT
ATGGACCACGTGAGACAGGTAGCCATCCTTCAGCTCCTTAATCTTATTGATGTTGGTCCAATTCTTCCTG
GCCCGATCGCGGTCCTCCTCCCTTGTCCTCAGCTTGTTCTGGTAATCGACCTTCACGGTGGAATTGTCGA
AGCGGTTCTGCTCCAGGGTATTCAGAGAGCCCTGCTCCACAATGTTGCCCTCCAGGTCGATGACGCTGTA
GTACAGGAGATGGCGCTCGCCCCTATCGATGCCAATGATGTGCTTAATCTCGCCGTCCTTGATCATGCCC
TGGACAATCTGATTCACGTTCTTATTGGTCTTAATATCCCAGTTGAATGTGATCGGCACATGGAAGAAGA
ACTGTGACTCGCTGTACCGGCGATCCTTAATGATGTCGAACCTGGCCTCCTTGTACTTCAGGACGTCCTT
GTTGAAGAGGGCGATCGCCTCATCGGACAGGTCCTCGCGGCCGATCTTCTTGTTGAGGTAGCGGTAGCAC
TCATGGTAGATATTCTCCGGGATGGTGTTGCCCTCCTTATCGATCTTGTTCAGGAGAATAGAGCCCTCCT
TGTGAATGATAGGCTTCTTCTCCAGCTTCTTGCGGTAGAAGATCTCCGCCTGGCCATTGAGCTTCAGCTT
GCGGGTCCTGAGGTTCTCCTCTGAGAACATGCTGAGCCAGTACAGTGTGTGGAGATTCTTCTTGCCCTTG
GACTCTGGAGAGAAGTCCTTGTTGTAGATCTGGAACAGGAGCAGCTTGCCGTCCTCCACGGCATTATCGA
TTGTGTTCTCGTCAATCTTATTGAACAGGACCCTGTACGCGCATGAGTTCACATCGGCGTAGAAGTCGTT
CAGATTGACGTAGAGGGATGTATCCTTGAGGGTAGAGAAGTCGTACATCTCCTTGTAGCTCTCCTTGTTC
GGGCCCTTGTACTTGTACAGGAACTGCTTGCAGAACTCAATCCACTTGTAGATGGTGTAGAGGTAGTTCT
TATTTGTGTTATTATCCTTGTAGAAGTCCTTCTTGTACTTCTTCTCCTTCTTAATGTCGTAGATCTCCTT
GGTAATGATCAGTGGTGACACGTAGCCATCGATGAGCTGGAAGTCGCTCACGTTATTCTTGAAATGCTCC
TTGACCTTCTTTGTGAATGGGTAATTCGGAATGGACTTAGAGAACTCCGGGATCTGGTTGTAGATGAGGA
TCTCGTAGATCTTCTTGGACTTATTCTTCTTGTTGATGAGCAGCTTGTTATCAATCAGGATGCCGAGGTA
GTAGTAGCCGCCCTTCCTCAGAATGATGGACCGATTGTCAGAAATCTTTGACTCTGACCATCCATCGGCC
AGGGTTGGGAAGTCGAAGTTCACCTTGATCTTATCCTTGTCGGAGTGCTTGCGTGTGAGGTAATTCCTGG
TCAGGTTGTAGAGTGGAATGATGTAGTAGTCAGAAATGACCTCATTGAGCAGCGGGTAGAATGTCTCATC
GGTGTCCAGATCGTCGTTGCCGATGAGCAGGAGCTTCCACTTATGGTACTCCTCCAGGTGCTTCTCCAGG
TACTCCTTGATCGCCTCCAGCTTGATCGGGGAGCCGTAGATAGGGGCCTCGAACTCGCTGCGCTCGATGT
TATTCATCTTGAACTTCTCCAGGAGCACGGAGAACACATCCACCTCCTCGAAGCCCTCGACCAGATTCAC
CAGCTCCTCAATCTCCCGGATGTTGAGGTAGCGCTTGGCCTTGGATGTCTCGTCCAGCTCCAGGTACTCC
TTGTACTTCTTCTTCTCCTCCTTAGAGCCCTCTGTAATCTTGACGGTGTAGCCCCTCCGGATCACATCCC
ACTGGCCGAACAGCATCTGTGAGAACTTCTGTGTATTCCTCGCGTCAATGTAGACCTCCTCCTTCTTGAT
GGACTTGAGGGCGTTGTAGAGCCGCTCGATCTGCTCGAACAGGGAAGGAGACACCTCGGTTGACTCGAAG
AAGCTGACATTGAACTTGTTGATCCGATCCACGAGGTCGTTATCGTCCTCAATCTGATCGATCAGGAATG
ATGTGCTCTCGGAGTACTCCAGGATCTGCTTGCGCAGCTTGGTGAGGACGCCCAGCTTCACATTCTTTGT
CTCTGGCTTGCGCCTGAGCTGCTGCTGGGTGAGATTCAGAATCTCGTTGATGCCCTGCACCTTCTCGCCG
TTCTCCTTTGTGAAGCCGCCCCTGATCGCCTGGTAGACATCAATGCCGTCCTGGGTGATCACGTAATTGA
AGCCGTTCGGTGTGAAGTAATCCTTGACTGAGCGGTTATCGTCCAGGATGTCGGCCTCCTTCAGCTCATT
CTCCAGGTTAGGAATCTTATTCTCCAGGTACTCGATGTTCTTATTGAAAATCTTGATGTTGTCGTAGTAG
AAGCCGAAGTTCTCATTCACCGCGCGGAACGGAATGGCGGTGACGATATCCTTGTCTGTGAACACATTCT
TCCGTGTCTCCCAGAAGTTCTTCAGGCGTGTGGTGAACTTAGAGTAGAGGTTCAGGCCCTCCAGGTCCTC
CTCAGAGTATGAGTCGTTATTGTTGACGAAATCAGGGAGCACCTCCAGAATGAACTGCTTCTTGAACAGC
TTGCCGTAGAGGGCCTTATTGTTCTTGATCAGATCCTTTGAATTCTTCTCGCCGCTCTTGTCCAGCTCGC
CTGAGAGAATGTTGAACAGGACCTTCCTGTACTGCGCCTGGATCATCTCCAGGTTCTTCTGGCTTTCCTT
CTTGGAGGAGTCGAGCAGCTCGTGGGCATCGTACAGCTTCTGCCAATCGAGATTCAGGTCTGAGAGCTTC
TCCTTGATGTACTGCCGGTAGTAATCGTCGGAAATGTTCTTGAGGATAGGGTAGAAATCAGAGCGCTCGA
AGTCCTTCTCCAGCTTGCCCAGCTTCTCGATATTCTCCAGGGTCTTGCCCACTGGAATGAGCTTGAAGCG
GATTGTCTTGCTAATGGACACGATGTTGCTGAGCTTCTCGAAAGCCGCAGGCACCCCGTGAATACCAACC
TTCCGCTTCTTCTTAGGAGCCATGGCGGCCTGCAGGAAGTAACACCAAACAACAGGGTGAGCATCGACAA
AAGAAACAGTACCAAGCAAATAAATAGCGTATGAAGGCAGGGCTAAAAAAATCCACATATAGCTGCTGCA
TATGCCATCATCCAAGTATATCAAGATCAAAATAATTATAAAACATACTTGTTTATTATAATAGATAGGT
ACTCAAGGTTAGAGCATATGAATAGATGCTGCATATGCCATCATGTATATGCATCAGTAAAACCCACATC
AACATGTATACCTATCCTAGATCGATATTTCCATCCATCTTAAACTCGTAACTATGAAGATGTATGACAC
ACACATACAGTTCCAAAATTAATAAATACACCAGGTAGTTTGAAACAGTATTCTACTCCGATCTAGAACG
AATGAACGACCGCCCAACCACACCACATCATCACAACCAAGCGAACAAAAAGCATCTCTGTATATGCATC
AGTAAAACCCGCATCAACATGTATACCTATCCTAGATCGATATTTCCATCCATCATCTTCAATTCGTAAC
TATGAATATGTATGGCACACACATACAGATCCAAAATTAATAAATCCACCAGGTAGTTTGAAACAGAATT
AATTCTACTCCGATCTAGAACGACCGCCCAACCAGACCACATCATCACAACCAAGACAAAAAAAAGCATG
AAAAGATGACCCGACAAACAAGTGCACGGCATATATTGAAATAAAGGAAAAGGGCAAACCAAACCCTATG
CAACGAAACAAAAAAAATCATGAAATCGATCCCGTCTGCGGAACGGCTAGAGCCATCCCAGGATTCCCCA
AAGAGAAACACTGGCAAGTTAGCAATCAGAACGTGTCTGACGTACAGGTCGCATCCGTGTACGAACGCTA
GCAGCACGGATCTAACACAAACACGGATCTAACACAAACATGAACAGAAGTAGAACTACCGGGCCCTAAC
CATGGACCGGAACGCCGATCTAGAGAAGGTAGAGAGGGGGGGGGGGGAGGACGAGCGGCGTACCTTGAAG
CGGAGGTGCCGACGGGTGGATTTGGGGGAGATCTGGTTGTGTGTGTGTGCGCTCCGAACAACACGAGGTT
GGGGAAAGAGGGTGTGGAGGGGGTGTCTATTTATTACGGCGGGCGAGGAAGGGAAAGCGAAGGAGCGGTG
GGAAAGGAATCCCCCGTAGCTGCCGGTGCCGTGAGAGGAGGAGGAGGCCGCCTGCCGTGCCGGCTCACGT
CTGCCGCTCCGCCACGCAATTTCTGGATGCCGACAGCGGAGCAAGTCCAACGGTGGAGCGGAACTCTCGA
GAGGGGTCCAGAGGCAGCGACAGAGATGCCGTGCCGTCTGCTTCGCTTGGCCCGACGCGACGCTGCTGGT
TCGCTGGTTGGTGTCCGTTAGACTCGTCGACGGCGTTTAACAGGCTGGCATTATCTACTCGAAACAAGAA
AAATGTTTCCTTAGTTTTTTTAATTTCTTAAAGGGTATTTGTTTAATTTTTAGTCACTTTATTTTATTCT
ATTTTATATCTAAATTATTAAATAAAAAAACTAAAATAGAGTTTTAGTTTTCTTAATTTAGAGGCTAAAA
TAGAATAAAATAGATGTACTAAAAAAATTAGTCTATAAAAACCATTAACCCTAAACCCTAAATGGATGTA
CTAATAAAATGGATGAAGTATTATATAGGTGAAGCTATTTGCAAAAAAAAAGGAGAACACATGCACACTA
AAAAGATAAAACTGTAGAGTCCTGTTGTCAAAATACTCAATTGTCCTTTAGACCATGTCTAACTGTTCAT
TTATATGATTCTCTAAAACACTGATATTATTGTAGTACTATAGATTATATTATTCGTAGAGTAAAGTTTA
AATATATGTATAAAGATAGATAAACTGCACTTCAAACAAGTGTGACAAAAAAAATATGTGGTAATTTTTT
ATAACTTAGACATGCAATGCTCATTATCTCTAGAGAGGGGCACGACCGGGTCACGCTGCACTGCAGGCGC
GCCGATCCCCGGGTACCGAGCTCGAATTCGTAATCATGTCATAGCTGTTTCCTGTGTGAAATTGTTATCC
GCTCACAATTCCACACAACATACGAGCCGGAAGCATAAAGTGTAAAGCCTGGGGTGCCTAATGAGTGAGC
TAACTCACATTAATTGCGTTGCGCTCACTGCCCGCTTTCCAGTCGGGAAACCTGTCGTGCCAGCTGCATT
AATGAATCGGCCAACGCGCGGGGAGAGGCGGTTTGCGTATTGGCTAGAGCAGCTTGCCAACATGGTGGAG
CACGACACTCTCGTCTACTCCAAGAATATCAAAGATACAGTCTCAGAAGACCAAAGGGCTATTGAGACTT
TTCAACAAAGGGTAATATCGGGAAACCTCCTCGGATTCCATTGCCCAGCTATCTGTCACTTCATCAAAAG
GACAGTAGAAAAGGAAGGTGGCACCTACAAATGCCATCATTGCGATAAAGGAAAGGCTATCGTTCAAGAT
GCCTCTGCCGACAGTGGTCCCAAAGATGGACCCCCACCCACGAGGAGCATCGTGGAAAAAGAAGACGTTC
CAACCACGTCTTCAAAGCAAGTGGATTGATGTGAACATGGTGGAGCACGACACTCTCGTCTACTCCAAGA
ATATCAAAGATACAGTCTCAGAAGACCAAAGGGCTATTGAGACTTTTCAACAAAGGGTAATATCGGGAAA
CCTCCTCGGATTCCATTGCCCAGCTATCTGTCACTTCATCAAAAGGACAGTAGAAAAGGAAGGTGGCACC
TACAAATGCCATCATTGCGATAAAGGAAAGGCTATCGTTCAAGATGCCTCTGCCGACAGTGGTCCCAAAG
ATGGACCCCCACCCACGAGGAGCATCGTGGAAAAAGAAGACGTTCCAACCACGTCTTCAAAGCAAGTGGA
TTGATGTGATATCTCCACTGACGTAAGGGATGACGCACAATCCCACTATCCTTCGCAAGACCCTTCCTCT
ATATAAGGAAGTTCATTTCATTTGGAGAGGACACGCTGAAATCACCAGTCTCTCTCTACAAATCTATCTC
TCTCGAGCTTTCGCAGATCCGGGGGGCAATGAGATATGAAAAAGCCTGAACTCACCGCGACGTCTGTCGA
GAAGTTTCTGATCGAAAAGTTCGACAGCGTGTCCGACCTGATGCAGCTCTCGGAGGGCGAAGAATCTCGT
GCTTTCAGCTTCGATGTAGGAGGGCGTGGATATGTCCTGCGGGTAAATAGCTGCGCCGATGGTTTCTACA
AAGATCGTTATGTTTATCGGCACTTTGCATCGGCCGCGCTCCCGATTCCGGAAGTGCTTGACATTGGGGA
ATTCAGCGAGAGCCTGACCTATTGCATCTCCCGCCGTGCACAGGGTGTCACGTTGCAAGACCTGCCTGAA
ACCGAACTGCCCGCTGTTCTGCAGCCGGTCGCGGAGGCCATGGATGCGATCGCTGCGGCCGATCTTAGCC
AGACGAGCGGGTTCGGCCCATTCGGACCGCAAGGAATCGGTCAATACACTACATGGCGTGATTTCATATG
CGCGATTGCTGATCCCCATGTGTATCACTGGCAAACTGTGATGGACGACACCGTCAGTGCGTCCGTCGCG
CAGGCTCTCGATGAGCTGATGCTTTGGGCCGAGGACTGCCCCGAAGTCCGGCACCTCGTGCACGCGGATT
TCGGCTCCAACAATGTCCTGACGGACAATGGCCGCATAACAGCGGTCATTGACTGGAGCGAGGCGATGTT
CGGGGATTCCCAATACGAGGTCGCCAACATCTTCTTCTGGAGGCCGTGGTTGGCTTGTATGGAGCAGCAG
ACGCGCTACTTCGAGCGGAGGCATCCGGAGCTTGCAGGATCGCCACGACTCCGGGCGTATATGCTCCGCA
TTGGTCTTGACCAACTCTATCAGAGCTTGGTTGACGGCAATTTCGATGATGCAGCTTGGGCGCAGGGTCG
ATGCGACGCAATCGTCCGATCCGGAGCCGGGACTGTCGGGCGTACACAAATCGCCCGCAGAAGCGCGGCC
GTCTGGACCGATGGCTGTGTAGAAGTACTCGCCGATAGTGGAAACCGACGCCCCAGCACTCGTCCGAGGG
CAAAGAAATAGAGTAGATGCCGACCGGGATCTGTCGATCGACAAGCTCGAGTTTCTCCATAATAATGTGT
GAGTAGTTCCCAGATAAGGGAATTAGGGTTCCTATAGGGTTTCGCTCATGTGTTGAGCATATAAGAAACC
CTTAGTATGTATTTGTATTTGTAAAATACTTCTATCAATAAAATTTCTAATTCCTAAAACCAAAATCCAG
TACTAAAATCCAGATCCCCCGAATTAATTCGGCGTTAATTCAGTACATTAAAAACGTCCGCAATGTGTTA
TTAAGTTGTCTAAGCGTCAATTTGTTTACACCACAATATATCCTGCCACCAGCCAGCCAACAGCTCCCCG
ACCGGCAGCTCGGCACAAAATCACCACTCGATACAGGCAGCCCATCAGTCCGGGACGGCGTCAGCGGGAG
AGCCGTTGTAAGGCGGCAGACTTTGCTCATGTTACCGATGCTATTCGGAAGAACGGCAACTAAGCTGCCG
GGTTTGAAACACGGATGATCTCGCGGAGGGTAGCATGTTGATTGTAACGATGACAGAGCGTTGCTGCCTG
TGATCACCGCGGTTTCAAAATCGGCTCCGTCGATACTATGTTATACGCCAACTTTGAAAACAACTTTGAA
AAAGCTGTTTTCTGGTATTTAAGGTTTTAGAATGCAAGGAACAGTGAATTGGAGTTCGTCTTGTTATAAT
TAGCTTCTTGGGGTATCTTTAAATACTGTAGAAAAGAGGAAGGAAATAATAAATGGCTAAAATGAGAATA
TCACCGGAATTGAAAAAACTGATCGAAAAATACCGCTGCGTAAAAGATACGGAAGGAATGTCTCCTGCTA
AGGTATATAAGCTGGTGGGAGAAAATGAAAACCTATATTTAAAAATGACGGACAGCCGGTATAAAGGGAC
CACCTATGATGTGGAACGGGAAAAGGACATGATGCTATGGCTGGAAGGAAAGCTGCCTGTTCCAAAGGTC
CTGCACTTTGAACGGCATGATGGCTGGAGCAATCTGCTCATGAGTGAGGCCGATGGCGTCCTTTGCTCGG
AAGAGTATGAAGATGAACAAAGCCCTGAAAAGATTATCGAGCTGTATGCGGAGTGCATCAGGCTCTTTCA
CTCCATCGACATATCGGATTGTCCCTATACGAATAGCTTAGACAGCCGCTTAGCCGAATTGGATTACTTA
CTGAATAACGATCTGGCCGATGTGGATTGCGAAAACTGGGAAGAAGACACTCCATTTAAAGATCCGCGCG
AGCTGTATGATTTTTTAAAGACGGAAAAGCCCGAAGAGGAACTTGTCTTTTCCCACGGCGACCTGGGAGA
CAGCAACATCTTTGTGAAAGATGGCAAAGTAAGTGGCTTTATTGATCTTGGGAGAAGCGGCAGGGCGGAC
AAGTGGTATGACATTGCCTTCTGCGTCCGGTCGATCAGGGAGGATATCGGGGAAGAACAGTATGTCGAGC
TATTTTTTGACTTACTGGGGATCAAGCCTGATTGGGAGAAAATAAAATATTATATTTTACTGGATGAATT
GTTTTAGTACCTAGAATGCATGACCAAAATCCCTTAACGTGAGTTTTCGTTCCACTGAGCGCTGATGAAT
CCCCTAATGATTTTTATCAAAATCATTAAGTTAAGGTAGATACACATCTTGTCATATGATCAAATGGTTT
CGCCAAAAATCAATAATCAGACAACAAAATGTGCGAACTCGATATTTTACACGACTCTCTTTACCAATTC
TGCCCCGAATTACACTTAAAACGACTCAACAGCTTAACGTTGGCTTGCCACGCCTTACTTGACTGTAAAA
CTCTCACTCTTACCGAACTTGGCCGTAACCTGCCAACCAAAGCGAGAACAAAACATAACATCAAACGAAT
CGACCGATTGTTAGGTAATCGTCACCTCCACAAAGAGCGACTCGCTGTATACCGTTGGCATGCTAGCTTT
ATCTGTTCGGGCAATACGATGCCCATTGTACTTGTTGACTGGTCTGATATCCGTGAGCAAAAACGGCTTA
TGGTATTGCGAGCTTCAGTCGCACTACACGGTCGTTCTGTTACTCTTTATGAGAAAGCGTTCCCGCTTTC
AGAGCAATGTTCAAAGAAAGCTCATGACCAATTTCTAGCCGACCTTGCGAGCATTCTACCGAGTAACACC
ACACCGCTCATTGTCAGTGATGCTGGCTTTAAAGTGCCATGGTATAAATCCGTTGAGAAGCTGGGTTGGT
ACTGGTTAAGTCGAGTAAGAGGAAAAGTACAATATGCAGACCTAGGAGCGGAAAACTGGAAACCTATCAG
CAACTTACATGATATGTCATCTAGTCACTCAAAGACTTTAGGCTATAAGAGGCTGACTAAAAGCAATCCA
ATCTCATGCCAAATTCTATTGTATAAATCTCGCTCTAAAGGCCGAAAAAATCAGCGCTCGACACGGACTC
ATTGTCACCACCCGTCACCTAAAATCTACTCAGCGTCGGCAAAGGAGCCATGGATTCTAGCAACTAACTT
ACCTGTTGAAATTCGAACACCCAAACAACTTGTTAATATCTATTCGAAGCGAATGCAGATTGAAGAAACC
TTCCGAGACTTGAAAAGTCCTGCCTACGGACTAGGCCTACGCCATAGCCGAACGAGCAGCTCAGAGCGTT
TTGATATCATGCTGCTAATCGCCCTGATGCTTCAACTAACATGTTGGCTTGCGGGCGTTCATGCTCAGAA
ACAAGGTTGGGACAAGCACTTCCAGGCTAACACAGTCAGAAATCGAAACGTACTCTCAACAGTTCGCTTA
GGCATGGAAGTTTTGCGGCATTCTGGCTACACAATAACAAGGGAAGACTTACTCGTGGCTGCAACCCTAC
TAGCTCAAAATTTATTCACACATGGTTACGCTTTGGGGAAATTATGAGGGGATCTCTCAGCACTGAGCGT
CAGACCCCGTAGAAAAGATCAAAGGATCTTCTTGAGATCCTTTTTTTCTGCGCGTAATCTGCTGCTTGCA
AACAAAAAAACCACCGCTACCAGCGGTGGTTTGTTTGCCGGATCAAGAGCTACCAACTCTTTTTCCGAAG
GTAACTGGCTTCAGCAGAGCGCAGATACCAAATACTGTCCTTCTAGTGTAGCCGTAGTTAGGCCACCACT
TCAAGAACTCTGTAGCACCGCCTACATACCTCGCTCTGCTAATCCTGTTACCAGTGGCTGCTGCCAGTGG
CGATAAGTCGTGTCTTACCGGGTTGGACTCAAGACGATAGTTACCGGATAAGGCGCAGCGGTCGGGCTGA
ACGGGGGGTTCGTGCACACAGCCCAGCTTGGAGCGAACGACCTACACCGAACTGAGATACCTACAGCGTG
AGCTATGAGAAAGCGCCACGCTTCCCGAAGGGAGAAAGGCGGACAGGTATCCGGTAAGCGGCAGGGTCGG
AACAGGAGAGCGCACGAGGGAGCTTCCAGGGGGAAACGCCTGGTATCTTTATAGTCCTGTCGGGTTTCGC
CACCTCTGACTTGAGCGTCGATTTTTGTGATGCTCGTCAGGGGGGCGGAGCCTATGGAAAAACGCCAGCA
ACGCGGCCTTTTTACGGTTCCTGGCCTTTTGCTGGCCTTTTGCTCACATGTTCTTTCCTGCGTTATCCCC
TGATTCTGTGGATAACCGTATTACCGCCTTTGAGTGAGCTGATACCGCTCGCCGCAGCCGAACGACCGAG
CGCAGCGAGTCAGTGAGCGAGGAAGCGGAAGAGGGCCTGATGCGGTATTTTCTCCTTACGCATCTGTGCG
GTATTTCACACCGCATATGGTGCACTCTCAGTACAATCTGCTCTGATGCCGCATAGTTAAGCCAGTATAC
ACTCCGCTATCGCTACGTGACTGGGTCATGGCTGCGCCCCGACACCCGCCAACACCCGCTGACGCGCCCT
GACGGGCTTGTCTGCTCCCGGCATCCGCTTACAGACAAGCTGTGACCGTTTCCGGGAGCTGCATGTGTCA
GAGGTTTTCACCGTCATCACCGAAACGCGCGAGGCAGGGTGCCTTGATGTGGGCGCCGGCGGTCGAGTGG
CGACGGCGCGGCTTGTCCGCGCCCTGGTAGATTGCCTGGCCGTAGGCCAGCCATTTTTGAGCGGCCAGCG
GCCGCGATAGGCCGACGCGAAGCGGCGGGGCGTAGGGAGCGCAGCGACCGAAGGGTAGGCGCTTTTTGCA
GCTCTTGGGCTGTGCGCTGGCCAGACAGTTATGCACAGGCCAGGCGGGTTTTAAGAGTTTTAATAAGTTT
TAAAGAGTTTTAGGCGGAAAAATCGCCTTTTTTCTCTTTTATATCAGTCACTTACATGTGTGACCGGTTC
CCAATGTACGGCTTTGGGTTCCCAATGTACGGGTTCCGGTTCCCAATGTACGGCTTTGGGTTCCCAATGT
ACGTGCTATCCACAGGAAAGAGGCCTTTTCGACCTTTTTCCCCTGCTAGGGCAATTTGCCCTAGCATCTG
CTCCGTACATTAGGAACCGGCGGATGCTTCGCCCTCGATCAGGTTGCGGTAGCGCATGACTAGGATCGGG
CCAGCCTGCCCCGCCTCCTCCTTCAAATCGTACTCCGGCAGGTCATTTGACCCGATCAGCTTGCGCACGG
TGAAACAGAACTTCTTGAACTCTCCGGCGCTGCCACTGCGTTCGTAGATCGTCTTGAACAACCATCTGGC
TTCTGCCTTGCCTGCGGCGCGGCGTGCCAGGCGGTAGAGAAAACGGCCGATGCCGGGATCGATCAAAAAG
TAATCGGGGTGAACCGTCAGCACGTCCGGGTTCTTGCCTTCTGTGATCTCGCGGTACATCCAATCAGCTA
GCTCGATCTCGATGTACTCCGGCCGCCCGGTTTCGCTCTTTACGATCTTGTAGCGGCTAATCAAGGCTTC
ACCCTCGGATACCGTCACCAGGCGGCCGTTCTTGGCCTTCTTCGTACGCTGCATGGCAACGTGCGTGGTG
TTTAACCGAATGCAGGTTTCTACCAGGTCGTCTTTCTGCTTTCCGCCATCGGCTCGCCGGCAGAACTTGA
GTACGTCCGCAACGTGTGGACGGAACACGCGGCCGGGCTTGTCTCCCTTCCCTTCCCGGTATCGGTTCAT
GGATTCGGTTAGATGGGAAACCGCCATCAGTACCAGGTCGTAATCCCACACACTGGCCATGCCGGCCGGC
CCTGCGGAAACCTCTACGTGCCCGTCTGGAAGCTCGTAGCGGATCACCTCGCCAGCTCGTCGGTCACGCT
TCGACAGACGGAAAACGGCCACGTCCATGATGCTGCGACTATCGCGGGTGCCCACGTCATAGAGCATCGG
AACGAAAAAATCTGGTTGCTCGTCGCCCTTGGGCGGCTTCCTAATCGACGGCGCACCGGCTGCCGGCGGT
TGCCGGGATTCTTTGCGGATTCGATCAGCGGCCGCTTGCCACGATTCACCGGGGCGTGCTTCTGCCTCGA
TGCGTTGCCGCTGGGCGGCCTGCGCGGCCTTCAACTTCTCCACCAGGTCATCACCCAGCGCCGCGCCGAT
TTGTACCGGGCCGGATGGTTTGCGACCGCTCACGCCGATTCCTCGGGCTTGGGGGTTCCAGTGCCATTGC
AGGGCCGGCAGGCAACCCAGCCGCTTACGCCTGGCCAACCGCCCGTTCCTCCACACATGGGGCATTCCAC
GGCGTCGGTGCCTGGTTGTTCTTGATTTTCCATGCCGCCTCCTTTAGCCGCTAAAATTCATCTACTCATT
TATTCATTTGCTCATTTACTCTGGTAGCTGCGCGATGTATTCAGATAGCAGCTCGGTAATGGTCTTGCCT
TGGCGTACCGCGTACATCTTCAGCTTGGTGTGATCCTCCGCCGGCAACTGAAAGTTGACCCGCTTCATGG
CTGGCGTGTCTGCCAGGCTGGCCAACGTTGCAGCCTTGCTGCTGCGTGCGCTCGGACGGCCGGCACTTAG
CGTGTTTGTGCTTTTGCTCATTTTCTCTTTACCTCATTAACTCAAATGAGTTTTGATTTAATTTCAGCGG
CCAGCGCCTGGACCTCGCGGGCAGCGTCGCCCTCGGGTTCTGATTCAAGAACGGTTGTGCCGGCGGCGGC
AGTGCCTGGGTAGCTCACGCGCTGCGTGATACGGGACTCAAGAATGGGCAGCTCGTACCCGGCCAGCGCC
TCGGCAACCTCACCGCCGATGCGCGTGCCTTTGATCGCCCGCGACACGACAAAGGCCGCTTGTAGCCTTC
CATCCGTGACCTCAATGCGCTGCTTAACCAGCTCCACCAGGTCGGCGGTGGCCCATATGTCGTAAGGGCT
TGGCTGCACCGGAATCAGCACGAAGTCGGCTGCCTTGATCGCGGACACAGCCAAGTCCGCCGCCTGGGGC
GCTCCGTCGATCACTACGAAGTCGCGCCGGCCGATGGCCTTCACGTCGCGGTCAATCGTCGGGCGGTCGA
TGCCGACAACGGTTAGCGGTTGATCTTCCCGCACGGCCGCCCAATCGCGGGCACTGCCCTGGGGATCGGA
ATCGACTAACAGAACATCGGCCCCGGCGAGTTGCAGGGCGCGGGCTAGATGGGTTGCGATGGTCGTCTTG
CCTGACCCGCCTTTCTGGTTAAGTACAGCGATAACCTTCATGCGTTCCCCTTGCGTATTTGTTTATTTAC
TCATCGCATCATATACGCAGCGACCGCATGACGCAAGCTGTTTTACTCAAATACACATCACCTTTTTAGA
CGGCGGCGCTCGGTTTCTTCAGCGGCCAAGCTGGCCGGCCAGGCCGCCAGCTTGGCATCAGACAAACCGG
CCAGGATTTCATGCAGCCGCACGGTTGAGCCGTGCGCGGGCGGCTCGAACACGTACCCGGCCGCGATCAT
CTCCGCCTCGATCTCTTCGGTAATGAAAAACGGTTCGTCCTGGCCGTCCTGGTGCGGTTTCATGCTTGTT
CCTCTTGGCGTTCATTCTCGGCGGCCGCCAGGGCGTCGGCCTCGGTCAATGCGTCCTCACGGAAGGCACC
GCGCCGCCTGGCCTCGGTGGGCGTCACTTCCTCGCTGCGCTCAAGTGCGCGGTACAGGGTCGAGCGATGC
ACGCCAAGCAGTGCAGCCGCCTCTTTCACGGTGCGGCCTTCCTGGTCGATCAGCTCGCGGGCGTGCGCGA
TCTGTGCCGGGGTGAGGGTAGGGCGGGGGCCAAACTTCACGCCTCGGGCCTTGGCGGCCTCGCGCCCGCT
CCGGGTGCGGTCGATGATTAGGGAACGCTCGAACTCGGCAATGCCGGCGAACACGGTCAACACCATGCGG
CCGGCCGGCGTGGTGGTGTCGGCCCACGGCTCTGCCAGGCTACGCAGGCCCGCGCCGGCCTCCTGGATGC
GCTCGGCAATGTCCAGTAGGTCGCGGGTGCTGCGGGCCAGGCGGTCTAGCCTGGTCACTGTCACAACGTC
GCCAGGGCGTAGGTGGTCAAGCATCCTGGCCAGCTCCGGGCGGTCGCGCCTGGTGCCGGTGATCTTCTCG
GAAAACAGCTTGGTGCAGCCGGCCGCGTGCAGTTCGGCCCGTTGGTTGGTCAAGTCCTGGTCGTCGGTGC
TGACGCGGGCATAGCCCAGCAGGCCAGCGGCGGCGCTCTTGTTCATGGCGTAATGTCTCCGGTTCTAGTC
GCAAGTATTCTACTTTATGCGACTAAAACACGCGACAAGAAAACGCCAGGAAAAGGGCAGGGCGGCAGCC
TGTCGCGTAACTTAGGACTTGTGCGACATGTCGTTTTCAGAAGACGGCTGCACTGAACGTCAGAAGCCGA
CTGCACTATAGCAGCGGAGGGGTTGGATCAAAGTACTTTGATCCCGAGGGGAACCCTGTGGTTGGCATGC
ACATACAAATGGACGAACGGATAAACCTTTTCACGCCCTTTTAAATATCCGATTATTCTAATAAACGCTC
TTTTCTCTTAGGTTTACCCGCCAATATATCCTGTCAAACACTGATAGTTTAAACTGAAGGCGGGAAACGA
CAATCTGATCCAAGCTCAAGCTGCTCTAGCATTCGCCATTCAGGCTGCGCAACTGTTGGGAAGGGCGATC
GGTGCGGGCCTCTTCGCTATTACGCCAGCTGGCGAAAGGGGGATGTGCTGCAAGGCGATTAAGTTGG
