>Addgene plasmid #225593 | pGEL1022 | depositor partial sequence | sequence record 442123 | HkCas12a sequence for pGEL1022
TTCGAGAAGCTCAGCAACATCGTGTCCATTAGCAAGACAATCCGCTTCAAGCTCATTCCAGTGGGCAAGA
CCCTGGAGAATATCGAGAAGCTGGGCAAGCTGGAGAAGGACTTCGAGCGCTCTGATTTCTACCCTATCCT
CAAGAACATTTCCGACGATTACTACCGGCAGTACATCAAGGAGAAGCTCTCAGACCTGAATCTCGATTGG
CAGAAGCTGTACGATGCCCACGAGCTGCTCGACTCCTCCAAGAAGGAAAGCCAGAAGAACCTGGAGATGA
TCCAGGCGCAGTACAGGAAGGTCCTGTTCAACATTCTCTCAGGCGAGCTGGACAAGAGCGGCGAGAAGAA
TTCAAAGGATCTGATCAAGAACAATAAGGCCCTCTACGGCAAGCTGTTCAAGAAGCAGTTCATTCTGGAG
GTGCTCCCTGATTTCGTCAACAATAACGACTCATACTCTGAGGAGGACCTGGAGGGCCTGAACCTCTACT
CTAAGTTCACCACACGCCTGAAGAACTTCTGGGAGACACGGAAGAATGTGTTCACAGACAAGGATATCGT
CACCGCCATTCCGTTCCGCGCGGTGAATGAGAACTTCGGCTTCTACTACGACAACATCAAGATTTTCAAT
AAGAACATCGAGTACCTGGAGAATAAGATTCCTAACCTGGAGAATGAGCTGAAGGAGGCCGACATCCTGG
ACGATAACCGCTCAGTCAAGGATTACTTCACACCGAACGGCTTCAATTACGTGATCACCCAGGACGGCAT
TGATGTCTACCAGGCGATCAGGGGCGGCTTCACAAAGGAGAACGGCGAGAAGGTGCAGGGCATCAACGAG
ATTCTGAATCTCACCCAGCAGCAGCTCAGGCGCAAGCCAGAGACAAAGAATGTGAAGCTGGGCGTCCTCA
CCAAGCTGCGCAAGCAGATCCTGGAGTACTCCGAGAGCACATCATTCCTGATCGATCAGATTGAGGACGA
TAACGACCTCGTGGATCGGATCAACAAGTTCAATGTCAGCTTCTTCGAGTCAACCGAGGTGTCTCCTTCC
CTGTTCGAGCAGATCGAGCGGCTCTACAACGCCCTCAAGTCCATCAAGAAGGAGGAGGTCTACATTGACG
CGAGGAATACACAGAAGTTCTCACAGATGCTGTTCGGCCAGTGGGATGTGATCCGGAGGGGCTACACCGT
CAAGATTACAGAGGGCTCTAAGGAGGAGAAGAAGAAGTACAAGGAGTACCTGGAGCTGGACGAGACATCC
AAGGCCAAGCGCTACCTCAACATCCGGGAGATTGAGGAGCTGGTGAATCTGGTCGAGGGCTTCGAGGAGG
TGGATGTGTTCTCCGTGCTCCTGGAGAAGTTCAAGATGAATAACATCGAGCGCAGCGAGTTCGAGGCCCC
TATCTACGGCTCCCCGATCAAGCTGGAGGCGATCAAGGAGTACCTGGAGAAGCACCTGGAGGAGTACCAT
AAGTGGAAGCTCCTGCTCATCGGCAACGACGATCTGGACACCGATGAGACATTCTACCCGCTGCTCAATG
AGGTCATTTCTGACTACTACATCATTCCACTCTACAACCTGACCAGGAATTACCTCACACGCAAGCACTC
CGACAAGGATAAGATCAAGGTGAACTTCGACTTCCCAACCCTGGCCGATGGATGGTCAGAGTCAAAGATT
TCTGACAATCGGTCCATCATTCTGAGGAAGGGCGGCTACTACTACCTCGGCATCCTGATTGATAACAAGC
TGCTCATCAACAAGAAGAATAAGTCCAAGAAGATCTACGAGATCCTCATCTACAACCAGATCCCGGAGTT
CTCTAAGTCCATTCCGAATTACCCATTCACAAAGAAGGTCAAGGAGCATTTCAAGAATAACGTGAGCGAC
TTCCAGCTCATCGATGGCTACGTGTCACCACTGATCATTACCAAGGAGATCTACGACATTAAGAAGGAGA
AGAAGTACAAGAAGGACTTCTACAAGGATAATAACACAAATAAGAACTACCTCTACACCATCTACAAGTG
GATTGAGTTCTGCAAGCAGTTCCTGTACAAGTACAAGGGCCCGAACAAGGAGAGCTACAAGGAGATGTAC
GACTTCTCTACCCTCAAGGATACATCCCTCTACGTCAATCTGAACGACTTCTACGCCGATGTGAACTCAT
GCGCGTACAGGGTCCTGTTCAATAAGATTGACGAGAACACAATCGATAATGCCGTGGAGGACGGCAAGCT
GCTCCTGTTCCAGATCTACAACAAGGACTTCTCTCCAGAGTCCAAGGGCAAGAAGAATCTCCACACACTG
TACTGGCTCAGCATGTTCTCAGAGGAGAACCTCAGGACCCGCAAGCTGAAGCTCAATGGCCAGGCGGAGA
TCTTCTACCGCAAGAAGCTGGAGAAGAAGCCTATCATTCACAAGGAGGGCTCTATTCTCCTGAACAAGAT
CGATAAGGAGGGCAACACCATCCCGGAGAATATCTACCATGAGTGCTACCGCTACCTCAACAAGAAGATC
GGCCGCGAGGACCTGTCCGATGAGGCGATCGCCCTCTTCAACAAGGACGTCCTGAAGTACAAGGAGGCCA
GGTTCGACATCATTAAGGATCGCCGGTACAGCGAGTCACAGTTCTTCTTCCATGTGCCGATCACATTCAA
CTGGGATATTAAGACCAATAAGAACGTGAATCAGATTGTCCAGGGCATGATCAAGGACGGCGAGATTAAG
CACATCATTGGCATCGATAGGGGCGAGCGCCATCTCCTGTACTACAGCGTCATCGACCTGGAGGGCAACA
TTGTGGAGCAGGGCTCTCTGAATACCCTGGAGCAGAACCGCTTCGACAATTCCACCGTGAAGGTCGATTA
CCAGAACAAGCTGAGGACAAGGGAGGAGGACCGCGATCGGGCCAGGAAGAATTGGACCAACATCAATAAG
ATTAAGGAGCTGAAGGATGGCTACCTGTCTCACGTGGTCCATAAGCTGTCCCGGCTCATCATTAAGTACG
AGGCGATCGTGATTATGGAGAACCTCAATCAGGGCTTCAAGCGCGGCCGGTTCAAGGTGGAGAGGCAGGT
CTACCAGAAGTTCGAGCTGGCCCTCATGAACAAGCTGTCTGCGCTCTCCTTCAAGGAGAAGTACGACGAG
AGGAAGAACCTGGAGCCATCCGGCATCCTGAATCCTATTCAGGCCTGCTACCCGGTCGATGCGTACCAGG
AGCTGCAGGGCCAGAATGGCATCGTGTTCTACCTGCCAGCCGCGTACACCTCTGTGATTGACCCTGTCAC
CGGCTTCACAAACCTGTTCAGGCTCAAGTCCATCAATTCATCTAAGTACGAGGAGTTCATCAAGAAGTTC
AAGAACATCTACTTCGATAATGAGGAGGAGGACTTCAAGTTCATCTTCAACTACAAGGACTTCGCCAAGG
CGAATCTGGTCATCCTCAATAACATTAAGAGCAAGGATTGGAAGATCTCAACACGGGGCGAGAGGATTAG
CTACAACTCCAAGAAGAAGGAGTACTTCTACGTGCAGCCAACCGAGTTCCTCATCAATAAGCTGAAGGAG
CTGAACATCGATTACGAGAATATTGACATCATTCCTCTCATCGACAACCTGGAGGAGAAGGCCAAGAGGA
AGATTCTCAAGGCCCTCTTCGATACCTTCAAGTACAGCGTGCAGCTCCGCAACTACGACTTCGAGAATGA
TTACATCATTAGCCCGACAGCCGACGATAACGGCAATTACTACAACTCAAATGAGATCGACATTGATAAG
ACCAATCTCCCAAATAACGGCGACGCCAACGGCGCGTTCAATATCGCGCGGAAGGGCCTCCTGCTCAAGG
ATAGGATTGTGAACTCTAATGAGTCCAAGGTCGACCTCAAGATCAAGAACGAGGATTGGATTAATTTCAT
CATTTCC
